Addgene plasmid #198439: eZiPro W83F
Purpose: Activity/inhibition assays, 19F-NMR assignment
Depositing lab: Ute Hellmich & Tanja Schirmeister. Depositing organization: Johannes Gutenberg-Universitaet Mainz. Publication: The effects of allosteric and competitive inhibitors on ZIKV protease conformational dynamics explored through smFRET, nanoDSF, DSF, and (19)F NMR. Maus H, Hammerschmidt SJ, Hinze G, Barthels F, Perez Carrillo VH, Hellmich UA, Basche T, Schirmeister T. Eur J Med Chem. 2023 Oct 5;258:115573. doi: 10.1016/j.ejmech.2023.115573. Epub 2023 Jun 21. PubMed 37379675.
Backbone
  Vector backbone: pET11a
  Backbone manufacturer: MilliporeSigma (Novagen)
  Backbone size w/o insert (bp): 5677
  Vector type: Bacterial Expression
Growth in bacteria
  Bacterial resistance: Ampicillin, 100 μg/mL
  Growth temperature: 37°C
  Growth strain: DH5alpha
  Copy number: High Copy
Gene/Insert
  Gene/Insert name: enzymatically cleavable linked Zika virus NS2B-NS3 (alt name: enzymatically cleavable linked ZIKV NS2Bcf-NS3pro)
  Species: Zika Virus (KJ776791.2)
  Insert size (bp): 786
  Mutation: W83F
  Promoter: T7 promoter
  Tag / fusion protein: His6-TEV (N terminal on insert)
  Cloning method: Restriction Enzyme; 5′ cloning site NdeI (not destroyed); 3′ cloning site BamHI (not destroyed)
  Sequencing primers: 5′ T7 prom; 3′ T7 term
Terms and licenses: Academic/Nonprofit Terms; Industry Terms: Not Available to Industry
How to cite: eZiPro W83F was a gift from Ute Hellmich & Tanja Schirmeister (Addgene plasmid # 198439 ; http://n2t.net/addgene:198439 ; RRID:Addgene_198439)
