[The description below was written by a language model from this plasmid's Addgene catalogue record and pLannotate feature annotations shown in this document.]
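Description:
eZiPro W83F is a bacterial expression plasmid built on the pET11a backbone for producing a mutant Zika virus protease in E. coli. It is selected with ampicillin through the β-lactamase gene and replicates from a ColE1/pMB1-type origin. The feature table also shows the pBR322-derived bom region and the rop gene. Rop normally moderates copy number, although the catalogue entry lists the plasmid as high copy. Several tetracycline-resistance fragments and a tet promoter are annotated, but these are non-functional remnants of the pBR322 lineage that flank the expression cassette.

The 786 bp insert, cloned between NdeI and BamHI, encodes the "enzymatically cleavable linked" form of the Zika virus NS2B cofactor region joined to the NS3 protease domain. In this design the two parts are made as one polypeptide whose linker can be cut enzymatically. It carries an N-terminal His6 tag followed by a TEV protease site, allowing affinity purification and later tag removal, and it bears a W83F substitution. Expression is driven by a T7 promoter with an adjacent lac operator, a T7 gene 10 ribosome binding site and a T7 terminator. The plasmid-borne lacI supplies repressor, so transcription is IPTG-inducible in hosts that provide T7 RNA polymerase.

The automated annotation matches the insert to the Zika polyprotein, and its NS5-related text is generic polyprotein description rather than a sign that NS5 is present. The short "SET1" hit downstream of the insert probably reflects residual T7 gene 10-derived vector sequence.

The stated uses are protease activity and inhibition assays and 19F-NMR signal assignment. For the latter, replacing a single tryptophan presumably helps attribute resonances to individual residues.
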