Features (pLannotate 1.2.2; 19 found; start..end, strand, type, name):
    104..208     +  promoter       AmpR promoter: bla
    209..1069    +  CDS            AmpR: β-lactamase; bla; confers resistance to ampicillin, carbenicillin, and related antibiotics
   1240..1828    +  rep_origin     ori: high-copy-number ColE1/pMB1/pBR322/pUC origin of replication
   2014..2153    -  misc_feature   bom: basis of mobility region from pBR322
   2255..2446    -  CDS            rop: Rop protein, which maintains plasmids at low copy number; rop
   2463..2843    +  CDS            YPB1_ECOLX: Protein predicted: Swiss-Prot protein existence level 4. From Escherichia coli.
   3085..3709    -  CDS            TcR (fragment): tetracycline efflux protein; tet; confers resistance to tetracycline
   3724..3745    -  protein_bind   CAP binding site: CAP binding activates transcription in the presence of cAMP. E. coli catabolite activator protein
   3758..4840    -  CDS            lacI: lac repressor; lacI; The lac repressor binds to the lac operator to inhibit transcription in E. coli. This inhibition can be relieved by adding lactose or isopropyl-β-D-thiogalactopyranoside (IPTG).
   4841..4918    -  promoter       lacI promoter: lacI
   4926..5205    -  CDS            TcR (fragment): tetracycline efflux protein; tet; confers resistance to tetracycline
   5227..5245    +  promoter       T7 promoter: promoter for bacteriophage T7 RNA polymerase
   5246..5270    +  protein_bind   lac operator: The lac repressor binds to the lac operator to inhibit transcription in E. coli. This inhibition can be relieved by adding lactose or isopropyl-β-D-thiogalactopyranoside (IPTG). lac repressor encoded by lacI
   5285..5307    +  RBS            RBS: efficient ribosome binding site from bacteriophage T7 gene 10 (Olins and Rangwala, 1989)
   5375..6088    +  CDS            POLG_ZIKVF (fragment): Experimental evidence at protein level: Swiss-Prot protein existence level 1. [RNA-directed RNA polymerase NS5]: Replicates the viral (+) and (-) RNA genome, and performs the capping of genomes in the cytoplasm (PubMed:30951555). Methylates viral RNA cap at guanine N-7 and ribose 2'-O positions. Once sufficient NS5 is expressed, binds to the cap-proximal structure and inhibits further translation of the viral genome (By similarity). Besides its role in RNA genome replication, also prevents the establishment of a cellular antiviral state by blocking the interferon-alpha/beta (IFN-alpha/beta) si
   6099..6148    +  CDS            SET1 (fragment): solubility-enhancement tag derived from T7 phage gene 10B
   6156..6203    +  terminator     T7 terminator: transcription terminator for bacteriophage T7 RNA polymerase
   6226..6330    -  CDS            TcR (fragment): tetracycline efflux protein; tet; confers resistance to tetracycline
   6378..6406    -  promoter       tet promoter: E. coli promoter for tetracycline efflux protein gene
>Addgene plasmid #198439 | eZiPro W83F | addgene full sequence | sequence record 389039 | Addgene NGS Result
TTCTTGAAGACGAAAGGGCCTCGTGATACGCCTATTTTTATAGGTTAATGTCATGATAATAATGGTTTCT
TAGACGTCAGGTGGCACTTTTCGGGGAAATGTGCGCGGAACCCCTATTTGTTTATTTTTCTAAATACATT
CAAATATGTATCCGCTCATGAGACAATAACCCTGATAAATGCTTCAATAATATTGAAAAAGGAAGAGTAT
GAGTATTCAACATTTCCGTGTCGCCCTTATTCCCTTTTTTGCGGCATTTTGCCTTCCTGTTTTTGCTCAC
CCAGAAACGCTGGTGAAAGTAAAAGATGCTGAAGATCAGTTGGGTGCACGAGTGGGTTACATCGAACTGG
ATCTCAACAGCGGTAAGATCCTTGAGAGTTTTCGCCCCGAAGAACGTTTTCCAATGATGAGCACTTTTAA
AGTTCTGCTATGTGGCGCGGTATTATCCCGTGTTGACGCCGGGCAAGAGCAACTCGGTCGCCGCATACAC
TATTCTCAGAATGACTTGGTTGAGTACTCACCAGTCACAGAAAAGCATCTTACGGATGGCATGACAGTAA
GAGAATTATGCAGTGCTGCCATAACCATGAGTGATAACACTGCGGCCAACTTACTTCTGACAACGATCGG
AGGACCGAAGGAGCTAACCGCTTTTTTGCACAACATGGGGGATCATGTAACTCGCCTTGATCGTTGGGAA
CCGGAGCTGAATGAAGCCATACCAAACGACGAGCGTGACACCACGATGCCTGCAGCAATGGCAACAACGT
TGCGCAAACTATTAACTGGCGAACTACTTACTCTAGCTTCCCGGCAACAATTAATAGACTGGATGGAGGC
GGATAAAGTTGCAGGACCACTTCTGCGCTCGGCCCTTCCGGCTGGCTGGTTTATTGCTGATAAATCTGGA
GCCGGTGAGCGTGGGTCTCGCGGTATCATTGCAGCACTGGGGCCAGATGGTAAGCCCTCCCGTATCGTAG
TTATCTACACGACGGGGAGTCAGGCAACTATGGATGAACGAAATAGACAGATCGCTGAGATAGGTGCCTC
ACTGATTAAGCATTGGTAACTGTCAGACCAAGTTTACTCATATATACTTTAGATTGATTTAAAACTTCAT
TTTTAATTTAAAAGGATCTAGGTGAAGATCCTTTTTGATAATCTCATGACCAAAATCCCTTAACGTGAGT
TTTCGTTCCACTGAGCGTCAGACCCCGTAGAAAAGATCAAAGGATCTTCTTGAGATCCTTTTTTTCTGCG
CGTAATCTGCTGCTTGCAAACAAAAAAACCACCGCTACCAGCGGTGGTTTGTTTGCCGGATCAAGAGCTA
CCAACTCTTTTTCCGAAGGTAACTGGCTTCAGCAGAGCGCAGATACCAAATACTGTCCTTCTAGTGTAGC
CGTAGTTAGGCCACCACTTCAAGAACTCTGTAGCACCGCCTACATACCTCGCTCTGCTAATCCTGTTACC
AGTGGCTGCTGCCAGTGGCGATAAGTCGTGTCTTACCGGGTTGGACTCAAGACGATAGTTACCGGATAAG
GCGCAGCGGTCGGGCTGAACGGGGGGTTCGTGCACACAGCCCAGCTTGGAGCGAACGACCTACACCGAAC
TGAGATACCTACAGCGTGAGCTATGAGAAAGCGCCACGCTTCCCGAAGGGAGAAAGGCGGACAGGTATCC
GGTAAGCGGCAGGGTCGGAACAGGAGAGCGCACGAGGGAGCTTCCAGGGGGAAACGCCTGGTATCTTTAT
AGTCCTGTCGGGTTTCGCCACCTCTGACTTGAGCGTCGATTTTTGTGATGCTCGTCAGGGGGGCGGAGCC
TATGGAAAAACGCCAGCAACGCGGCCTTTTTACGGTTCCTGGCCTTTTGCTGGCCTTTTGCTCACATGTT
CTTTCCTGCGTTATCCCCTGATTCTGTGGATAACCGTATTACCGCCTTTGAGTGAGCTGATACCGCTCGC
CGCAGCCGAACGACCGAGCGCAGCGAGTCAGTGAGCGAGGAAGCGGAAGAGCGCCTGATGCGGTATTTTC
TCCTTACGCATCTGTGCGGTATTTCACACCGCAATGGTGCACTCTCAGTACAATCTGCTCTGATGCCGCA
TAGTTAAGCCAGTATACACTCCGCTATCGCTACGTGACTGGGTCATGGCTGCGCCCCGACACCCGCCAAC
ACCCGCTGACGCGCCCTGACGGGCTTGTCTGCTCCCGGCATCCGCTTACAGACAAGCTGTGACCGTCTCC
GGGAGCTGCATGTGTCAGAGGTTTTCACCGTCATCACCGAAACGCGCGAGGCAGCTGCGGTAAAGCTCAT
CAGCGTGGTCGTGAAGCGATTCACAGATGTCTGCCTGTTCATCCGCGTCCAGCTCGTTGAGTTTCTCCAG
AAGCGTTAATGTCTGGCTTCTGATAAAGCGGGCCATGTTAAGGGCGGTTTTTTCCTGTTTGGTCACTGAT
GCCTCCGTGTAAGGGGGATTTCTGTTCATGGGGGTAATGATACCGATGAAACGAGAGAGGATGCTCACGA
TACGGGTTACTGATGATGAACATGCCCGGTTACTGGAACGTTGTGAGGGTAAACAACTGGCGGTATGGAT
GCGGCGGGACCAGAGAAAAATCACTCAGGGTCAATGCCAGCGCTTCGTTAATACAGATGTAGGTGTTCCA
CAGGGTAGCCAGCAGCATCCTGCGATGCAGATCCGGAACATAATGGTGCAGGGCGCTGACTTCCGCGTTT
CCAGACTTTACGAAACACGGAAACCGAAGACCATTCATGTTGTTGCTCAGGTCGCAGACGTTTTGCAGCA
GCAGTCGCTTCACGTTCGCTCGCGTATCGGTGATTCATTCTGCTAACCAGTAAGGCAACCCCGCCAGCCT
AGCCGGGTCCTCAACGACAGGAGCACGATCATGCGCACCCGTGGCCAGGACCCAACGCTGCCCGAGATGC
GCCGCGTGCGGCTGCTGGAGATGGCGGACGCGATGGATATGTTCTGCCAAGGGTTGGTTTGCGCATTCAC
AGTTCTCCGCAAGAATTGATTGGCTCCAATTCTTGGAGTGGTGAATCCGTTAGCGAGGTGCCGCCGGCTT
CCATTCAGGTCGAGGTGGCCCGGCTCCATGCACCGCGACGCAACGCGGGGAGGCAGACAAGGTATAGGGC
GGCGCCTACAATCCATGCCAACCCGTTCCATGTGCTCGCCGAGGCGGCATAAATCGCCGTGACGATCAGC
GGTCCAATGATCGAAGTTAGGCTGGTAAGAGCCGCGAGCGATCCTTGAAGCTGTCCCTGATGGTCGTCAT
CTACCTGCCTGGACAGCATGGCCTGCAACGCGGGCATCCCGATGCCGCCGGAAGCGAGAAGAATCATAAT
GGGGAAGGCCATCCAGCCTCGCGTCGCGAACGCCAGCAAGACGTAGCCCAGCGCGTCGGCCGCCATGCCG
GCGATAATGGCCTGCTTCTCGCCGAAACGTTTGGTGGCGGGACCAGTGACGAAGGCTTGAGCGAGGGCGT
GCAAGATTCCGAATACCGCAAGCGACAGGCCGATCATCGTCGCGCTCCAGCGAAAGCGGTCCTCGCCGAA
AATGACCCAGAGCGCTGCCGGCACCTGTCCTACGAGTTGCATGATAAAGAAGACAGTCATAAGTGCGGCG
ACGATAGTCATGCCCCGCGCCCACCGGAAGGAGCTGACTGGGTTGAAGGCTCTCAAGGGCATCGGTCGAG
ATCCCGGTGCCTAATGAGTGAGCTAACTTACATTAATTGCGTTGCGCTCACTGCCCGCTTTCCAGTCGGG
AAACCTGTCGTGCCAGCTGCATTAATGAATCGGCCAACGCGCGGGGAGAGGCGGTTTGCGTATTGGGCGC
CAGGGTGGTTTTTCTTTTCACCAGTGAGACGGGCAACAGCTGATTGCCCTTCACCGCCTGGCCCTGAGAG
AGTTGCAGCAAGCGGTCCACGCTGGTTTGCCCCAGCAGGCGAAAATCCTGTTTGATGGTGGTTAACGGCG
GGATATAACATGAGCTGTCTTCGGTATCGTCGTATCCCACTACCGAGATATCCGCACCAACGCGCAGCCC
GGACTCGGTAATGGCGCGCATTGCGCCCAGCGCCATCTGATCGTTGGCAACCAGCATCGCAGTGGGAACG
ATGCCCTCATTCAGCATTTGCATGGTTTGTTGAAAACCGGACATGGCACTCCAGTCGCCTTCCCGTTCCG
CTATCGGCTGAATTTGATTGCGAGTGAGATATTTATGCCAGCCAGCCAGACGCAGACGCGCCGAGACAGA
ACTTAATGGGCCCGCTAACAGCGCGATTTGCTGGTGACCCAATGCGACCAGATGCTCCACGCCCAGTCGC
GTACCGTCTTCATGGGAGAAAATAATACTGTTGATGGGTGTCTGGTCAGAGACATCAAGAAATAACGCCG
GAACATTAGTGCAGGCAGCTTCCACAGCAATGGCATCCTGGTCATCCAGCGGATAGTTAATGATCAGCCC
ACTGACGCGTTGCGCGAGAAGATTGTGCACCGCCGCTTTACAGGCTTCGACGCCGCTTCGTTCTACCATC
GACACCACCACGCTGGCACCCAGTTGATCGGCGCGAGATTTAATCGCCGCGACAATTTGCGACGGCGCGT
GCAGGGCCAGACTGGAGGTGGCAACGCCAATCAGCAACGACTGTTTGCCCGCCAGTTGTTGTGCCACGCG
GTTGGGAATGTAATTCAGCTCCGCCATCGCCGCTTCCACTTTTTCCCGCGTTTTCGCAGAAACGTGGCTG
GCCTGGTTCACCACGCGGGAAACGGTCTGATAAGAGACACCGGCATACTCTGCGACATCGTATAACGTTA
CTGGTTTCACATTCACCACCCTGAATTGACTCTCTTCCGGGCGCTATCATGCCATACCGCGAAAGGTTTT
GCGCCATTCGATGGTGTCCGGGATCTCGACGCTCTCCCTTATGCGACTCCTGCATTAGGAAGCAGCCCAG
TAGTAGGTTGAGGCCGTTGAGCACCGCCGCCGCAAGGAATGGTGCATGCAAGGAGATGGCGCCCAACAGT
CCCCCGGCCACGGGGCCTGCCACCATACCCACGCCGAAACAAGCGCTCATGAGCCCGAAGTGGCGAGCCC
GATCTTCCCCATCGGTGATGTCGGCGATATAGGCGCCAGCAACCGCACCTGTGGCGCCGGTGATGCCGGC
CACGATGCGTCCGGCGTAGAGGATCGAGATCTCGATCCCGCGAAATTAATACGACTCACTATAGGGGAAT
TGTGAGCGGATAACAATTCCCCTCTAGAAATAATTTTGTTTAACTTTAAGAAGGAGATATACATATGGGT
AGCAGCCATCATCATCATCACCACGGCAGCGAGAACCTGTACTTTCAAGGCAGCGACATGTATATCGAGC
GTGCGGGCGACATTACCTGGGAAAAGGATGCGGAAGTTACCGGTAACAGCCCGCGTCTGGATGTTGCGCT
GGACGAAAGCGGTGACTTCAGCCTGGTTGAAGACGATGGTCCGCCGATGCGTGAAAAAACCGGCAAACGC
AGCGGCGCGCTGTGGGACGTGCCGGCGCCGAAGGAAGTGAAAAAGGGCGAAACCACCGACGGTGTTTACC
GTGTGATGACCCGTCGTCTGCTGGGTAGCACCCAGGTTGGTGTTGGTGTGATGCAGGAAGGTGTTTTCCA
CACCATGTGGCACGTTACCAAGGGTAGCGCGCTGCGTAGCGGCGAAGGTCGTCTGGACCCGTATTGGGGT
GATGTTAAGCAGGACCTGGTTAGCTACTGCGGTCCGTTTAAACTGGACGCGGCGTGGGATGGTCACAGCG
AAGTGCAGCTGCTGGCGGTTCCGCCGGGTGAACGTGCGCGTAACATCCAGACCCTGCCGGGTATCTTCAA
AACCAAGGACGGCGATATTGGTGCGGTTGCGCTGGATTATCCGGCGGGCACCAGCGGTAGCCCGATTCTG
GACAAATGCGGCCGTGTTATTGGCCTGTACGGTAACGGCGTTGTGATCAAGAACGGTAGCTACGTTAGCG
CGATCACCCAGGGTCGTCGTGAGGAAGAAACCCCGGTGGAGTGCTTTGAACCGAGCATGCTGAAAAAATA
AGGATCCGGCTGCTAACAAAGCCCGAAAGGAAGCTGAGTTGGCTGCTGCCACCGCTGAGCAATAACTAGC
ATAACCCCTTGGGGCCTCTAAACGGGTCTTGAGGGGTTTTTTGCTGAAAGGAGGAACTATATCCGGATAT
CCCGCAAGAGGCCCGGCAGTACCGGCATAACCAAGCCTATGCCTACAGCATCCAGGGTGACGGTGCCGAG
GATGACGATGAGCGCATTGTTAGATTTCATACACGGTGCCTGAATGCGTTAGCAATTTAACTGTGATAAA
CTACCGCATTAAAGCTTATCGATGATAAGCTGTCAAACATGAGAA
